>Addgene plasmid #142817 | TFORF1655 | addgene full sequence | sequence record 396011 | Addgene NGS Result
TTAATGTAGTCTTATGCAATACTCTTGTAGTCTTGCAACATGGTAACGATGAGTTAGCAACATGCCTTAC
AAGGAGAGAAAAAGCACCGTGCATGCCGATTGGTGGAAGTAAGGTGGTACGATCGTGCCTTATTAGGAAG
GCAACAGACGGGTCTGACATGGATTGGACGAACCACTGAATTGCCGCATTGCAGAGATATTGTATTTAAG
TGCCTAGCTCGATACATAAACGGGTCTCTCTGGTTAGACCAGATCTGAGCCTGGGAGCTCTCTGGCTAAC
TAGGGAACCCACTGCTTAAGCCTCAATAAAGCTTGCCTTGAGTGCTTCAAGTAGTGTGTGCCCGTCTGTT
GTGTGACTCTGGTAACTAGAGATCCCTCAGACCCTTTTAGTCAGTGTGGAAAATCTCTAGCAGTGGCGCC
CGAACAGGGACTTGAAAGCGAAAGGGAAACCAGAGGAGCTCTCTCGACGCAGGACTCGGCTTGCTGAAGC
GCGCACGGCAAGAGGCGAGGGGCGGCGACTGGTGAGTACGCCAAAAATTTTGACTAGCGGAGGCTAGAAG
GAGAGAGATGGGTGCGAGAGCGTCAGTATTAAGCGGGGGAGAATTAGATCGCGATGGGAAAAAATTCGGT
TAAGGCCAGGGGGAAAGAAAAAATATAAATTAAAACATATAGTATGGGCAAGCAGGGAGCTAGAACGATT
CGCAGTTAATCCTGGCCTGTTAGAAACATCAGAAGGCTGTAGACAAATACTGGGACAGCTACAACCATCC
CTTCAGACAGGATCAGAAGAACTTAGATCATTATATAATACAGTAGCAACCCTCTATTGTGTGCATCAAA
GGATAGAGATAAAAGACACCAAGGAAGCTTTAGACAAGATAGAGGAAGAGCAAAACAAAAGTAAGACCAC
CGCACAGCAAGCGGCCGCTGATCTTCAGACCTGGAGGAGGAGATATGAGGGACAATTGGAGAAGTGAATT
ATATAAATATAAAGTAGTAAAAATTGAACCATTAGGAGTAGCACCCACCAAGGCAAAGAGAAGAGTGGTG
CAGAGAGAAAAAAGAGCAGTGGGAATAGGAGCTTTGTTCCTTGGGTTCTTGGGAGCAGCAGGAAGCACTA
TGGGCGCAGCGTCAATGACGCTGACGGTACAGGCCAGACAATTATTGTCTGGTATAGTGCAGCAGCAGAA
CAATTTGCTGAGGGCTATTGAGGCGCAACAGCATCTGTTGCAACTCACAGTCTGGGGCATCAAGCAGCTC
CAGGCAAGAATCCTGGCTGTGGAAAGATACCTAAAGGATCAACAGCTCCTGGGGATTTGGGGTTGCTCTG
GAAAACTCATTTGCACCACTGCTGTGCCTTGGAATGCTAGTTGGAGTAATAAATCTCTGGAACAGATTTG
GAATCACACGACCTGGATGGAGTGGGACAGAGAAATTAACAATTACACAAGCTTAATACACTCCTTAATT
GAAGAATCGCAAAACCAGCAAGAAAAGAATGAACAAGAATTATTGGAATTAGATAAATGGGCAAGTTTGT
GGAATTGGTTTAACATAACAAATTGGCTGTGGTATATAAAATTATTCATAATGATAGTAGGAGGCTTGGT
AGGTTTAAGAATAGTTTTTGCTGTACTTTCTATAGTGAATAGAGTTAGGCAGGGATATTCACCATTATCG
TTTCAGACCCACCTCCCAACCCCGAGGGGACCCATGCATTGCATCTCAATTAGTCAGCAACCAGGTGTGG
AAAGTCCCCAGGCTCCCCAGCAGGCAGAAGTATGCAAAGCATGCGTCTCAATTAGTCAGCAACCATAGTC
CCGCCCCTAACTCCGCCCATCCCGCCCCTAACTCCGCCCAGTTCCGCCCATTCTCCGCCCCATGGCTGAC
TAATTTTTTTTATTTATGCAGAGGCCGAGGCCGCCTCGGCCTCTGAGCTATTCCAGAAGTAGTGAGGAGG
CTTTTTTGGAGGCCTAGGCTTTTGCAAAAAGCTTTCTAGAGGTACCACCGGAGCTTACCATGACCGAGTA
CAAGCCCACGGTGCGCCTCGCCACCCGCGACGACGTCCCCAGGGCCGTACGCACCCTCGCCGCCGCGTTC
GCCGACTACCCCGCCACGCGCCACACCGTCGATCCGGACCGCCACATCGAGCGGGTCACCGAGCTGCAAG
AACTCTTCCTCACGCGCGTCGGGCTCGACATCGGCAAGGTGTGGGTCGCGGACGACGGCGCCGCCGTGGC
GGTCTGGACCACGCCGGAGAGCGTCGAAGCGGGGGCGGTGTTCGCCGAGATCGGCCCGCGCATGGCCGAG
TTGAGCGGTTCCCGGCTGGCCGCGCAGCAACAGATGGAAGGCCTCCTGGCGCCGCACCGGCCCAAGGAGC
CCGCGTGGTTCCTGGCCACCGTCGGCGTCTCGCCCGACCACCAGGGCAAGGGTCTGGGCAGCGCCGTCGT
GCTCCCCGGAGTGGAGGCGGCCGAGCGCGCCGGGGTGCCCGCCTTCCTGGAGACCTCCGCGCCCCGCAAC
CTCCCCTTCTACGAGCGGCTCGGCTTCACCGTCACCGCCGACGTCGAGGTGCCCGAAGGACCGCGCACCT
GGTGCATGACCCGCAAGCCCGGTGCCAGTTAACGAATTCTAGATCTTGAGACAAATGGCAGTATTCATCC
ACAATTTTAAAAGAAAAGGGGGGATTGGGGGGTACAGTGCAGGGGAAAGAATAGTAGACATAATAGCAAC
AGACATACAAACTAAAGAATTACAAAAACAAATTACAAAAATTCAAAATTTTCGGGTTTATTACAGGGAC
AGCAGAGATCCACTTTGGCGCCGGCTCGAGGCCTGCAGGTGCAAAGATGGATAAAGTTTTAAACAGAGAG
GAATCTTTGCAGCTAATGGACCTTCTAGGTCTTGAAAGGAGTGGGAATTGGCTCCGGTGCCCGTCAGTGG
GCAGAGCGCACATCGCCCACAGTCCCCGAGAAGTTGGGGGGAGGGGTCGGCAATTGAACCGGTGCCTAGA
GAAGGTGGCGCGGGGTAAACTGGGAAAGTGATGTCGTGTACTGGCTCCGCCTTTTTCCCGAGGGTGGGGG
AGAACCGTATATAAGTGCAGTAGTCGCCGTGAACGTTCTTTTTCGCAACGGGTTTGCCGCCAGAACACAG
GTAAGTGCCGTGTGTGGTTCCCGCGGGCCTGGCCTCTTTACGGGTTATGGCCCTTGCGTGCCTTGAATTA
CTTCCACCTGGCTGCAGTACGTGATTCTTGATCCCGAGCTTCGGGTTGGAAGTGGGTGGGAGAGTTCGAG
GCCTTGCGCTTAAGGAGCCCCTTCGCCTCGTGCTTGAGTTGAGGCCTGGCCTGGGCGCTGGGGCCGCCGC
GTGCGAATCTGGTGGCACCTTCGCGCCTGTCTCGCTGCTTTCGATAAGTCTCTAGCCATTTAAAATTTTT
GATGACCTGCTGCGACGCTTTTTTTCTGGCAAGATAGTCTTGTAAATGCGGGCCAAGATCTGCACACTGG
TATTTCGGTTTTTGGGGCCGCGGGCGGCGACGGGGCCCGTGCGTCCCAGCGCACATGTTCGGCGAGGCGG
GGCCTGCGAGCGCGGCCACCGAGAATCGGACGGGGGTAGTCTCAAGCTGGCCGGCCTGCTCTGGTGCCTG
GCCTCGCGCCGCCGTGTATCGCCCCGCCCTGGGCGGCAAGGCTGGCCCGGTCGGCACCAGTTGCGTGAGC
GGAAAGATGGCCGCTTCCCGGCCCTGCTGCAGGGAGCTCAAAATGGAGGACGCGGCGCTCGGGAGAGCGG
GCGGGTGAGTCACCCACACAAAGGAAAAGGGCCTTTCCGTCCTCAGCCGTCGCTTCATGTGACTCCACGG
AGTACCGGGCGCCGTCCAGGCACCTCGATTAGTTCTCGAGCTTTTGGAGTACGTCGTCTTTAGGTTGGGG
GGAGGGGTTTTATGCGATGGAGTTTCCCCACACTGAGTGGGTGGAGACTGAAGTTAGGCCAGCTTGGCAC
TTGATGTAATTCTCCTTGGAATTTGCCCTTTTTGAGTTTGGATCTTGGTTCATTCTCAAGCCTCAGACAG
TGGTTCAAAGTTTTTTTCTTCCATTTCAGGTGTCGTGAGGCTAGCACCGCCACCATGCTCGCCCTGGAGG
CTGCACAGCTCGACGGGCCACACTTCAGCTGTCTGTACCCAGATGGCGTCTTCTATGACCTGGACAGCTG
CAAGCATTCCAGCTACCCTGATTCAGAGGGGGCTCCTGACTCCCTGTGGGACTGGACTGTGGCCCCACCT
GTCCCAGCCACCCCCTATGAAGCCTTCGACCCGGCAGCAGCCGCTTTTAGCCACCCCCAGGCTGCCCAGC
TCTGCTACGAACCCCCCACCTACAGCCCTGCAGGGAACCTCGAACTGGCCCCCAGCCTGGAGGCCCCGGG
GCCTGGCCTCCCTGCATACCCCACGGAGAACTTCGCTAGCCAGACCCTGGTTCCCCCGGCATATGCCCCG
TACCCCAGCCCTGTGCTATCAGAGGAGGAAGACTTACCGTTGGACAGCCCTGCCCTGGAGGTCTCGGACA
GCGAGTCGGATGAGGCCCTCGTGGCTGGCCCCGAGGGGAAGGGATCCGAGGGACTCGCAAGAAGCTGCGC
CTGTACCAGTTCCTGCTGGGGCTACTAGTAATGAACTAGTCCGTAACTTGAAAGTATTTCGATTTCTTGG
CTTTATATATCTTGTGGAAAGGACGAATATGTGAGCCAAAGATGATTAAAACGCGTTAAGTCGACAATCA
ACCTCTGGATTACAAAATTTGTGAAAGATTGACTGGTATTCTTAACTATGTTGCTCCTTTTACGCTATGT
GGATACGCTGCTTTAATGCCTTTGTATCATGCTATTGCTTCCCGTATGGCTTTCATTTTCTCCTCCTTGT
ATAAATCCTGGTTGCTGTCTCTTTATGAGGAGTTGTGGCCCGTTGTCAGGCAACGTGGCGTGGTGTGCAC
TGTGTTTGCTGACGCAACCCCCACTGGTTGGGGCATTGCCACCACCTGTCAGCTCCTTTCCGGGACTTTC
GCTTTCCCCCTCCCTATTGCCACGGCGGAACTCATCGCCGCCTGCCTTGCCCGCTGCTGGACAGGGGCTC
GGCTGTTGGGCACTGACAATTCCGTGGTGTTGTCGGGGAAATCATCGTCCTTTCCTTGGCTGCTCGCCTG
TGTTGCCACCTGGATTCTGCGCGGGACGTCCTTCTGCTACGTCCCTTCGGCCCTCAATCCAGCGGACCTT
CCTTCCCGCGGCCTGCTGCCGGCTCTGCGGCCTCTTCCGCGTCTTCGCCTTCGCCCTCAGACGAGTCGGA
TCTCCCTTTGGGCCGCCTCCCCGCGTCGACTTTAAGACCAATGACTTACAAGGCAGCTGTAGATCTTAGC
CACTTTTTAAAAGAAAAGGGGGGACTGGAAGGGCTAATTCACTCCCAACGAAGACAAGATCTGCTTTTTG
CTTGTACTGGGTCTCTCTGGTTAGACCAGATCTGAGCCTGGGAGCTCTCTGGCTAACTAGGGAACCCACT
GCTTAAGCCTCAATAAAGCTTGCCTTGAGTGCTTCAAGTAGTGTGTGCCCGTCTGTTGTGTGACTCTGGT
AACTAGAGATCCCTCAGACCCTTTTAGTCAGTGTGGAAAATCTCTAGCAGTACGTATAGTAGTTCATGTC
ATCTTATTATTCAGTATTTATAACTTGCAAAGAAATGAATATCAGAGAGTGAGAGGAACTTGTTTATTGC
AGCTTATAATGGTTACAAATAAAGCAATAGCATCACAAATTTCACAAATAAAGCATTTTTTTCACTGCAT
TCTAGTTGTGGTTTGTCCAAACTCATCAATGTATCTTATCATGTCTGGCTCTAGCTATCCCGCCCCTAAC
TCCGCCCATCCCGCCCCTAACTCCGCCCAGTTCCGCCCATTCTCCGCCCCATGGCTGACTAATTTTTTTT
ATTTATGCAGAGGCCGAGGCCGCCTCGGCCTCTGAGCTATTCCAGAAGTAGTGAGGAGGCTTTTTTGGAG
GCCTAGGGACGTACCCAATTCGCCCTATAGTGAGTCGTATTACGCGCGCTCACTGGCCGTCGTTTTACAA
CGTCGTGACTGGGAAAACCCTGGCGTTACCCAACTTAATCGCCTTGCAGCACATCCCCCTTTCGCCAGCT
GGCGTAATAGCGAAGAGGCCCGCACCGATCGCCCTTCCCAACAGTTGCGCAGCCTGAATGGCGAATGGG
[124 nt withheld, positions 6230-6353]
C
[91 nt withheld, positions 6355-6445]
A
[49 nt withheld, positions 6447-6495]
CCTTTGACGTTGGAGTCCACGTTCTTT
[37 nt withheld, positions 6523-6559]
ACCCTATCTCGGTCTATTCTTTTGATTTATAAGGGATTTTGCCGATTTCGGCCTATTGGTTAAAAAATGA
GCTGATTTAACAAAAATTTAACGCGAATTTTAACAAAATATTAACGCTTACAATTTAGGTGGCACTTTTC
GGGGAAATGTGCGCGGAACCCCTATTTGTTTATTTTTCTAAATACATTCAAATATGTATCCGCTCATGAG
ACAATAACCCTGATAAATGCTTCAATAATATTGAAAAAGGAAGAGTATGAGTATTCAACATTTCCGTGTC
GCCCTTATTCCCTTTTTTGCGGCATTTTGCCTTCCTGTTTTTGCTCACCCAGAAACGCTGGTGAAAGTAA
AAGATGCTGAAGATCAGTTGGGTGCACGAGTGGGTTACATCGAACTGGATCTCAACAGCGGTAAGATCCT
TGAGAGTTTTCGCCCCGAAGAACGTTTTCCAATGATGAGCACTTTTAAAGTTCTGCTATGTGGCGCGGTA
TTATCCCGTATTGACGCCGGGCAAGAGCAACTCGGTCGCCGCATACACTATTCTCAGAATGACTTGGTTG
AGTACTCACCAGTCACAGAAAAGCATCTTACGGATGGCATGACAGTAAGAGAATTATGCAGTGCTGCCAT
AACCATGAGTGATAACACTGCGGCCAACTTACTTCTGACAACGATCGGAGGACCGAAGGAGCTAACCGCT
TTTTTGCACAACATGGGGGATCATGTAACTCGCCTTGATCGTTGGGAACCGGAGCTGAATGAAGCCATAC
CAAACGACGAGCGTGACACCACGATGCCTGTAGCAATGGCAACAACGTTGCGCAAACTATTAACTGGCGA
ACTACTTACTCTAGCTTCCCGGCAACAATTAATAGACTGGATGGAGGCGGATAAAGTTGCAGGACCACTT
CTGCGCTCGGCCCTTCCGGCTGGCTGGTTTATTGCTGATAAATCTGGAGCCGGTGAGCGTGGGTCTCGCG
GTATCATTGCAGCACTGGGGCCAGATGGTAAGCCCTCCCGTATCGTAGTTATCTACACGACGGGGAGTCA
GGCAACTATGGATGAACGAAATAGACAGATCGCTGAGATAGGTGCCTCACTGATTAAGCATTGGTAACTG
TCAGACCAAGTTTACTCATATATACTTTAGATTGATTTAAAACTTCATTTTTAATTTAAAAGGATCTAGG
TGAAGATCCTTTTTGATAATCTCATGACCAAAATCCCTTAACGTGAGTTTTCGTTCCACTGAGCGTCAGA
CCCCGTAGAAAAGATCAAAGGATCTTCTTGAGATCCTTTTTTTCTGCGCGTAATCTGCTGCTTGCAAACA
AAAAAACCACCGCTACCAGCGGTGGTTTGTTTGCCGGATCAAGAGCTACCAACTCTTTTTCCGAAGGTAA
CTGGCTTCAGCAGAGCGCAGATACCAAATACTGTTCTTCTAGTGTAGCCGTAGTTAGGCCACCACTTCAA
GAACTCTGTAGCACCGCCTACATACCTCGCTCTGCTAATCCTGTTACCAGTGGCTGCTGCCAGTGGCGAT
AAGTCGTGTCTTACCGGGTTGGACTCAAGACGATAGTTACCGGATAAGGCGCAGCGGTCGGGCTGAACGG
GGGGTTCGTGCACACAGCCCAGCTTGGAGCGAACGACCTACACCGAACTGAGATACCTACAGCGTGAGCT
ATGAGAAAGCGCCACGCTTCCCGAAGGGAGAAAGGCGGACAGGTATCCGGTAAGCGGCAGGGTCGGAACA
GGAGAGCGCACGAGGGAGCTTCCAGGGGGAAACGCCTGGTATCTTTATAGTCCTGTCGGGTTTCGCCACC
TCTGACTTGAGCGTCGATTTTTGTGATGCTCGTCAGGGGGGCGGAGCCTATGGAAAAACGCCAGCAACGC
GGCCTTTTTACGGTTCCTGGCCTTTTGCTGGCCTTTTGCTCACATGTTCTTTCCTGCGTTATCCCCTGAT
TCTGTGGATAACCGTATTACCGCCTTTGAGTGAGCTGATACCGCTCGCCGCAGCCGAACGACCGAGCGCA
GCGAGTCAGTGAGCGAGGAAGCGGAAGAGCGCCCAATACGCAAACCGCCTCTCCCCGCGCGTTGGCCGAT
TCATTAATGCAGCTGGCACGACAGGTTTCCCGACTGGAAAGCGGGCAGTGAGCGCAACGCAATTAATGTG
AGTTAGCTCACTCATTAGGCACCCCAGGCTTTACACTTTATGCTTCCGGCTCGTATGTTGTGTGGAATTG
TGAGCGGATAACAATTTCACACAGGAAACAGCTATGACCATGATTACGCCAAGCGCGCAATTAACCCTCA
CTAAAGGGAACAAAAGCTGGAGCTGCAAGC
Features (pLannotate 1.2.2; 31 found; start..end, strand, type, name):
      5..231     +  promoter       RSV promoter: Rous sarcoma virus enhancer/promoter
    232..412     +  LTR            5' LTR (truncated): truncated 5' long terminal repeat (LTR) from HIV-1
    459..584     +  misc_feature   HIV-1 Ψ: packaging signal of human immunodeficiency virus type 1
    568..931     +  CDS            HIV-1 gag (fragment): gag protein from human immunodeficiency virus 1; gag
   1077..1310    +  misc_feature   RRE: The Rev response element (RRE) of HIV-1 allows for Rev-dependent mRNA export from the nucleus to the cytoplasm.
   1687..1713    +  CDS            Rev (fragment): human immunodeficiency virus 1 (HIV-1) Rev protein; rev; enhances nuclear export of unspliced and incompletely spliced viral mRNAs
   1720..1743    +  promoter       SV40 promoter (fragment): SV40 early promoter
   1744..1815    +  promoter       SV40 promoter (fragment): SV40 enhancer and early promoter
   1839..1974    +  rep_origin     SV40 ori: SV40 origin of replication
   2020..2616    +  CDS            PuroR (fragment): puromycin N-acetyltransferase; pac from Streptomyces; confers resistance to puromycin
   2665..2782    +  misc_feature   cPPT/CTS: central polypurine tract and central termination sequence of HIV-1
   2847..2913    +  CDS            small t antigen (fragment): SV40 (simian virus 40) small t antigen
   2920..4098    +  promoter       EF-1α promoter: strong constitutive promoter for human elongation factor EF-1α
   4115..4612    +  CDS            SPIB (fragment): SPIB_HUMAN - Experimental evidence at protein level: Swiss-Prot protein existence level 1. Sequence specific transcriptional activator which binds to the PU-box, a purine-rich DNA sequence (5'-GAGGAA-3') that can act as a lymphoid-specific enhancer. Promotes development of plasmacytoid dendritic cells (pDCs), also known as type 2 DC precursors (pre-DC2) or natural interferon (IFN)-producing cells. These cells have the capacity to produce large amounts of interferon and block viral replication. May be required for B-cell receptor (BCR) signaling, which is necessary for normal B-cell development
   4661..4714    +  promoter       U6 promoter (fragment): RNA polymerase III promoter for human U6 snRNA
   4756..5344    +  misc_feature   WPRE: woodchuck hepatitis virus posttranscriptional regulatory element
   5395..5414    +  misc_feature   cPPT/CTS (fragment): central polypurine tract and central termination sequence of HIV-1
   5416..5649    +  LTR            3' LTR (ΔU3): self-inactivating 3' long terminal repeat (LTR) from HIV-1
   5727..5848    +  polyA_signal   SV40 poly(A) signal: SV40 polyadenylation signal
   5888..6023    +  rep_origin     SV40 ori: SV40 origin of replication
   6044..6062    -  promoter       T7 promoter: promoter for bacteriophage T7 RNA polymerase
   6070..6225    +  CDS            lacZα (fragment): LacZα fragment of β-galactosidase; lacZ fragment
   6230..6658    +  rep_origin     f1 ori (sequence partly withheld): f1 bacteriophage origin of replication; arrow indicates direction of (+) strand synthesis
   6711..6815    +  promoter       AmpR promoter: bla
   6816..7676    +  CDS            AmpR: β-lactamase; bla; confers resistance to ampicillin, carbenicillin, and related antibiotics
   7847..8435    +  rep_origin     ori: high-copy-number ColE1/pMB1/pBR322/pUC origin of replication
   8618..8710    +  CDS            lacI (fragment): lac repressor; lacI; The lac repressor binds to the lac operator to inhibit transcription in E. coli. This inhibition can be relieved by adding lactose or isopropyl-β-D-thiogalactopyranoside (IPTG).
   8723..8744    +  protein_bind   CAP binding site: CAP binding activates transcription in the presence of cAMP. E. coli catabolite activator protein
   8759..8789    +  promoter       lac promoter: promoter for the E. coli lac operon
   8797..8813    +  protein_bind   lac operator: The lac repressor binds to the lac operator to inhibit transcription in E. coli. This inhibition can be relieved by adding lactose or isopropyl-β-D-thiogalactopyranoside (IPTG). lac repressor encoded by lacI
   8858..8876    +  promoter       T3 promoter: promoter for bacteriophage T3 RNA polymerase
