[The description below was written by a language model from this plasmid's Addgene catalogue record and pLannotate feature annotations shown in this document.]
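Description:
TFORF1655 is a lentiviral mammalian expression plasmid built on the pLX_TRC317 backbone, one member of a barcoded transcription factor ORF collection designed for overexpression screens. It is propagated in E. coli through a high-copy ColE1/pUC-type origin with ampicillin selection (AmpR under its own bla promoter), and it also carries an f1 origin and remnants of a lacZα/lac promoter cloning region flanked by T7 and T3 promoters. The depositor cautions that the plasmid can recombine, which is common for LTR-containing vectors.

The viral portion follows a third-generation, self-inactivating layout: an RSV promoter drives a truncated HIV-1 5' LTR, followed by the Ψ packaging signal with a partial gag sequence, the Rev response element, a cPPT/CTS, and a ΔU3 3' LTR with a downstream SV40 polyadenylation signal. Within this transfer cassette, an SV40 early promoter/origin region sits upstream of the puromycin N-acetyltransferase gene, allowing selection of transduced cells. The EF-1α promoter then drives the human SPIB ORF, with a WPRE downstream to enhance transcript stability and expression. SPIB is an Ets-family transcriptional activator that binds PU-box motifs and is implicated in plasmacytoid dendritic cell and B-cell development. The ORF corresponds to a specific annotated isoform and was produced synthetically. The automated annotation matches only part of the 635 bp insert to the reference protein.

According to the record, each construct in the collection carries a unique 24-bp barcode so that the transcription factor can be identified in pooled screens. The barcode is not annotated in the feature table, so its position is not stated. The short U6 promoter fragment between the ORF and WPRE is probably residual backbone sequence rather than a functional promoter.
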