Addgene plasmid #142817: TFORF1655
Purpose: Lentiviral vector for overexpressing transcription factor ORFs with unique 24-bp barcodes. Barcodes facilitate identification of transcription factors in pooled screens.
Depositing lab: Feng Zhang. Depositing organization: Broad Institute. Publication: A transcription factor atlas of directed differentiation. Joung J, Ma S, Tay T, Geiger-Schuller KR, Kirchgatterer PC, Verdine VK, Guo B, Arias-Garcia MA, Allen WE, Singh A, Kuksenko O, Abudayyeh OO, Gootenberg JS, Fu Z, Macrae RK, Buenrostro JD, Regev A, Zhang F. Cell. 2023 Jan 5;186(1):209-229.e26. doi: 10.1016/j.cell.2022.11.026. PubMed 36608654.
Backbone
  Vector backbone: pLX_TRC317
  Backbone manufacturer: Broad Institute Genetic Perturbation Platform
  Backbone size w/o insert (bp): 8264
  Vector type: Mammalian Expression, Lentiviral
  Selectable markers: Puromycin
Growth in bacteria
  Bacterial resistance: Ampicillin, 100 μg/mL
  Growth temperature: 37°C
  Growth strain: NEB Stable
  Copy number: High Copy
Gene/Insert
  Gene/Insert name: SPIB
  Species: H. sapiens (human)
  Insert size (bp): 635
  Entrez Gene: SPIB (a.k.a. SPI-B)
  Promoter: EF1a
  Cloning method: Unknown
  Sequencing primers: 5′ GGGTGGAGACTGAAGTTAGGCCAG; 3′ CACATAGCGTAAAAGGAGCAACATAG
Terms and licenses: Academic/Nonprofit Terms; Industry Terms: Not Available to Industry
Depositor comments: NM_001243999,ENST00000270632 . The transcription factor ORF portion of this plasmid was synthesized by Genewiz. Please test multiple small colonies in case of plasmid recombination. To make this collection available in a timely manner, a portion of this collection was not fully sequenced by Addgene. If an Addgene verified full plasmid sequence is not available, please contact us prior to placing an order to request the full sequence.
How to cite: TFORF1655 was a gift from Feng Zhang (Addgene plasmid # 142817 ; http://n2t.net/addgene:142817 ; RRID:Addgene_142817)
