>Addgene plasmid #142817 | TFORF1655 | depositor partial sequence | sequence record 280589 | Insert
ACCGCCACCATGCTCGCCCTGGAGGCTGCACAGCTCGACGGGCCACACTTCAGCTGTCTGTACCCAGATG
GCGTCTTCTATGACCTGGACAGCTGCAAGCATTCCAGCTACCCTGATTCAGAGGGGGCTCCTGACTCCCT
GTGGGACTGGACTGTGGCCCCACCTGTCCCAGCCACCCCCTATGAAGCCTTCGACCCGGCAGCAGCCGCT
TTTAGCCACCCCCAGGCTGCCCAGCTCTGCTACGAACCCCCCACCTACAGCCCTGCAGGGAACCTCGAAC
TGGCCCCCAGCCTGGAGGCCCCGGGGCCTGGCCTCCCTGCATACCCCACGGAGAACTTCGCTAGCCAGAC
CCTGGTTCCCCCGGCATATGCCCCGTACCCCAGCCCTGTGCTATCAGAGGAGGAAGACTTACCGTTGGAC
AGCCCTGCCCTGGAGGTCTCGGACAGCGAGTCGGATGAGGCCCTCGTGGCTGGCCCCGAGGGGAAGGGAT
CCGAGGGACTCGCAAGAAGCTGCGCCTGTACCAGTTCCTGCTGGGGCTACTAGTAATGAACTAGTCCGTA
ACTTGAAAGTATTTCGATTTCTTGGCTTTATATATCTTGTGGAAAGGACGAATATGTGAGCCAAAGATGA
TTAAA
