>Addgene plasmid #142817 | TFORF1655 | depositor partial sequence | sequence record 280590 | Barcode
ATATGTGAGCCAAAGATGATTAAA
